Addgene plasmid #152384: pGBW-m4133179
Purpose: Mammalian expression plasmid for SARS-CoV-2 2'-O-ribose methyltransferase
Depositing lab: Ginkgo Bioworks & Benjie Chen. Depositing organization: Ginkgo Bioworks.
Backbone
  Vector backbone: pTwist_CMV_Puro_6
  Backbone size w/o insert (bp): 6080
  Vector type: Mammalian Expression
  Selectable markers: Puromycin
Growth in bacteria
  Bacterial resistance: Ampicillin, 100 μg/mL
  Growth temperature: 37°C
  Growth strain: DH5alpha
  Copy number: High Copy
Gene/Insert
  Gene/Insert name: SARS-CoV-2 2'-O-ribose methyltransferase
  Species: Severe acute respiratory syndrome coronavirus 2
  Insert size (bp): 893
  Mutation: wt
  Entrez Gene: ORF1ab (a.k.a. GU280_gp01)
  Promoter: CMV
  Tag / fusion protein: Cleavable TEV;S-tag (C terminal on backbone)
  Cloning method: Unknown
Resource information
  A portion of this plasmid was derived from a plasmid made by: GinkgoBioworks
Depositor comments: NCBI reference sequence: YP_009725311.1
How to cite: pGBW-m4133179 was a gift from Ginkgo Bioworks & Benjie Chen (Addgene plasmid # 152384 ; http://n2t.net/addgene:152384 ; RRID:Addgene_152384)
