[The description below was written by a language model from this plasmid's Addgene catalogue record and pLannotate feature annotations shown in this document.]
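Description:
pGBW-m4133179 is a mammalian expression plasmid built on the pTwist_CMV_Puro_6 backbone for producing the SARS-CoV-2 2'-O-ribose methyltransferase, a mature cleavage product of the ORF1ab replicase polyprotein, in wild-type form. The roughly 0.9 kb insert sits downstream of a CMV enhancer/promoter. According to the catalogue record, it is fused at its C terminus to a backbone-encoded S-tag preceded by a TEV protease site, which allows the tag to be used for detection or affinity capture and then removed. The automated annotation does not call the tag separately. It labels the coding region, which spans the sequence origin, only by homology to the replicase polyprotein of avian infectious bronchitis virus; that label reflects coronavirus ORF1ab similarity, not the actual source species. An SV40 polyadenylation signal is annotated just downstream of the expression cassette, on the reverse strand in the feature table.

A second, independent cassette uses the human ubiquitin C promoter to drive puromycin N-acetyltransferase, followed by a synthetic poly(A) signal, so transfected mammalian cells can be selected with puromycin. Short 5' and 3' β-globin insulator elements, together with T7 and rrnG transcription terminators, flank the functional units, presumably to limit transcriptional read-through between modules. In E. coli the plasmid is maintained at high copy through a ColE1/pUC-type origin and selected with ampicillin via the β-lactamase gene. The full sequence is about 7.05 kb. The record states no purpose beyond mammalian expression of this viral enzyme, but the tagged design suits expression, purification and interaction studies of the protein.
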