Features (pLannotate 1.2.2; 19 found; start..end, strand, type, name):
   1020..1141    -  polyA_signal   SV40 poly(A) signal: SV40 polyadenylation signal
   1164..1233    -  CDS            large T antigen (fragment): large T antigen from SV40 (simian virus 40)
   1256..1302    +  terminator     T7 terminator: transcription terminator for bacteriophage T7 RNA polymerase
   1332..1468    +  terminator     rrnG terminator: transcription terminator from the E. coli ribosomal RNA rrnG operon (Albrechtsen et al., 1991)
   1513..1584    +  misc_feature   3' β-globin insulator: insulator downstream of the human β-globin locus (Farrell et al., 2002)
   1810..2398    -  rep_origin     ori: high-copy-number ColE1/pMB1/pBR322/pUC origin of replication
   2570..2634    -  CDS            bla(M) (fragment): β-lactamase lacking the signal sequence; bla(M); allows cytosolic expression of β-lactamase
   2898..4107    +  promoter       UbC promoter: human ubiquitin C promoter
   4111..4708    +  CDS            PuroR (fragment): puromycin N-acetyltransferase; pac from Streptomyces; confers resistance to puromycin
   4737..4785    +  polyA_signal   poly(A) signal: synthetic polyadenylation signal
   5051..5911    +  CDS            AmpR: β-lactamase; bla; confers resistance to ampicillin, carbenicillin, and related antibiotics
   5924..6060    +  terminator     rrnG terminator: transcription terminator from the E. coli ribosomal RNA rrnG operon (Albrechtsen et al., 1991)
   6205..6276    +  misc_feature   5' β-globin insulator: insulator upstream of the human β-globin locus (Farrell et al., 2002)
   6281..6327    -  terminator     T7 terminator: transcription terminator for bacteriophage T7 RNA polymerase
   6345..6393    -  polyA_signal   poly(A) signal: synthetic polyadenylation signal
   6474..6777    +  enhancer       CMV enhancer: human cytomegalovirus immediate early enhancer
   6850..6867    -  promoter       CMV promoter (fragment): human cytomegalovirus (CMV) immediate early promoter
   6930..6981    +  promoter       CMVd2 promoter: truncated human cytomegalovirus (CMV) immediate early promoter that yields moderately reduced expression relative to the full-length promoter
   7008..895     +  CDS            rep (fragment) (across the origin): R1AB_IBVK - Protein inferred from homology: Swiss-Prot protein existence level 3. NendoU is a Mn(2+)-dependent, uridylate-specific enzyme, which leaves 2'-3'-cyclic phosphates 5' to the cleaved bond. From Avian infectious bronchitis virus (strain KB8523) (IBV).
>Addgene plasmid #152384 | pGBW-m4133179 | depositor full sequence | sequence record 295396 | Full Sequence
CACCATGTCCTCACAAGCGTGGCAGCCAGGCGTAGCAATGCCTAATTTATACAAGATGCAGCGGATGCTC
CTTGAAAAATGCGACCTACAGAACTATGGAGATAGTGCTACATTGCCCAAGGGGATAATGATGAATGTGG
CCAAATATACCCAACTGTGTCAGTACCTGAACACTCTCACGCTGGCCGTTCCGTACAACATGAGGGTGAT
TCATTTTGGTGCCGGCAGCGACAAGGGAGTCGCTCCCGGGACCGCTGTGCTGCGACAGTGGCTTCCTACA
GGCACTCTGCTAGTGGATTCTGATTTGAATGACTTCGTCAGCGACGCAGACTCGACCCTCATCGGAGATT
GTGCGACTGTTCACACAGCCAACAAATGGGACCTGATCATTTCCGATATGTATGATCCAAAGACCAAAAA
TGTCACGAAGGAGAACGACTCAAAGGAGGGTTTCTTTACGTACATCTGCGGGTTCATCCAACAGAAACTT
GCACTGGGCGGAAGTGTGGCAATTAAAATAACAGAACACTCTTGGAACGCCGACCTATACAAGCTTATGG
GTCATTTTGCTTGGTGGACCGCCTTTGTTACTAATGTAAACGCTTCAAGCTCCGAGGCCTTCCTGATAGG
TTGTAATTATTTAGGCAAGCCTAGAGAGCAGATTGATGGGTATGTGATGCACGCAAATTACATCTTCTGG
CGCAACACAAATCCAATTCAGCTCAGTTCTTATTCACTGTTTGATATGAGCAAATTCCCCCTTAAACTGA
GAGGCACTGCCGTCATGTCCTTGAAGGAAGGACAAATCAACGATATGATCTTGTCTCTCCTTAGCAAGGG
GCGTTTGATTATTAGGGAGAACAATCGGGTGGTGATCTCATCGGACGTTCTGGTCAACAATGAAAACCTT
TACTTTCAGTCGAAAGAAACCGCGGCAGCTAAGTTCGAGAGGCAGCACATGGACAGTTAAGCTAGCTTGA
CTGACTGAGATACAGCGTACCTTCAGCTCACAGACATGATAAGATACATTGATGAGTTTGGACAAACCAC
AACTAGAATGCAGTGAAAAAAATGCTTTATTTGTGAAATTTGTGATGCTATTGCTTTATTTGTAACCATT
ATAAGCTGCAATAAACAAGTTAACAACAACAATTGCATTCATTTTATGTTTCAGGTTCAGGGGGAGGTGT
GGGAGGTTTTTTAAAGCAAGTAAAACCTCTACAAATGTGGTATTGGCCCATCTCTATCGGTATCGTAGCA
TAACCCCTTGGGGCCTCTAAACGGGTCTTGAGGGGTTTTTTGTGCCCCTCGGGCCGGATTGCTATCTACC
GGCATTGGCGCAGAAAAAAATGCCTGATGCGACGCTGCGCGTCTTATACTCCCACATATGCCAGATTCAG
CAACGGATACGGCTTCCCCAACTTGCCCACTTCCATACGTGTCCTCCTTACCAGAAATTTATCCTTAAGG
TCGTCAGCTATCCTGCAGGCGATCTCTCGATTTCGATCAAGACATTCCTTTAATGGTCTTTTCTGGACAC
CACTAGGGGTCAGAAGTAGTTCATCAAACTTTCTTCCCTCCCTAATCTCATTGGTTACCTTGGGCTATCG
AAACTTAATTAACCAGTCAAGTCAGCTACTTGGCGAGATCGACTTGTCTGGGTTTCGACTACGCTCAGAA
TTGCGTCAGTCAAGTTCGATCTGGTCCTTGCTATTGCACCCGTTCTCCGATTACGAGTTTCATTTAAATC
ATGTGAGCAAAAGGCCAGCAAAAGGCCAGGAACCGTAAAAAGGCCGCGTTGCTGGCGTTTTTCCATAGGC
TCCGCCCCCCTGACGAGCATCACAAAAATCGACGCTCAAGTCAGAGGTGGCGAAACCCGACAGGACTATA
AAGATACCAGGCGTTTCCCCCTGGAAGCTCCCTCGTGCGCTCTCCTGTTCCGACCCTGCCGCTTACCGGA
TACCTGTCCGCCTTTCTCCCTTCGGGAAGCGTGGCGCTTTCTCATAGCTCACGCTGTAGGTATCTCAGTT
CGGTGTAGGTCGTTCGCTCCAAGCTGGGCTGTGTGCACGAACCCCCCGTTCAGCCCGACCGCTGCGCCTT
ATCCGGTAACTATCGTCTTGAGTCCAACCCGGTAAGACACGACTTATCGCCACTGGCAGCAGCCACTGGT
AACAGGATTAGCAGAGCGAGGTATGTAGGCGGTGCTACAGAGTTCTTGAAGTGGTGGCCTAACTACGGCT
ACACTAGAAGAACAGTATTTGGTATCTGCGCTCTGCTGAAGCCAGTTACCTTCGGAAAAAGAGTTGGTAG
CTCTTGATCCGGCAAACAAACCACCGCTGGTAGCGGTGGTTTTTTTGTTTGCAAGCAGCAGATTACGCGC
AGAAAAAAAGGATCTCAAGAAGATCCTTTGATCTTTTCTACGGGGTCTGACGCTCAGTGGAACGAAAACT
CACGTTAAGGGATTTTGGTCATGAGATTATCAAAAAGGATCTTCACCTAGATCCTTTTAAATTAAAAATG
AAGTTTTAAATCAATCTAAAGTATATATGAGTAAACTTGGTCTGACAGTTACCAATGCTTAATCAGTGAG
GCACCTATCTCAGCGATCTGTCTATTTCGTTCATCCATAGTTGCATTTAAATTTCCGAACTCTCCAAGGC
CCTCGTCGGAAAATCTTCAAACCTTTCGTCCGATCCATCTTGCAGGCTACCTCTCGAACGAACTATCGCA
AGTCTCTTGGCCGGCCTTGCGCCTTGGCTATTGCTTGGCAGCGCCTATCGCCAGGTATTACTCCAATCCC
GAATATCCGAGATCGGGATCACCCGAGAGAAGTTCAACCTACATCCTCAATCCCGATCTATCCGAGATCC
GAGGAATATCGAAATCGGGGCGCGCCTGGCCTCCGCGCCGGGTTTTGGCGCCTCCCGCGGGCGCCCCCCT
CGTCACGGCGAGCGCTGCCACGTCAGACGAAGGGCGCAGGAGCGTCCTGATCCTTCCGCCCGGACGCTCA
GGACAGCGGCCCGCTGCTCATAAGACTCGGCCTTAGAACCCCAGTATCAGCAGAAGGACATTTTAGGACG
GGACTTGGGTGACTCTAGGGCACTGGTTTTCTTTCCAGAGAGCGGAACAGGCGAGGAAAAGTAGTCCCTT
CTCGGCGATTCTGCGGAGGGATCTCCGTGGGGCGGTGAACGCCGATGATTATATAAGGACGCGCCGGGTG
TGGCACAGCTAGTTCCGTCGCAGCCGGGATTTGGGTCGCGGTTCTTGTTTGTGGATCGCTGTGATCGTCA
CTTGGTGAGTAGCGGGCTGCTGGGCTGGCCGGGGCTTTCGTGGCCGCCGGGCCGCTCGGTGGGACGGAAG
CGTGTGGAGAGACCGCCAAGGGCTGTAGTCTGGGTCCGCGAGCAAGGTTGCCCTGAACTGGGGGTTGGGG
GGAGCGCAGCAAAATGGCGGCTGTTCCCGAGTCTTGAATGGAAGACGCTTGTGAGGCGGGCTGTGAGGTC
GTTGAAACAAGGTGGGGGGCATGGTGGGCGGCAAGAACCCAAGGTCTTGAGCCCTTCGCTAATGCGGGAA
AGCTCTTATTCGGGTGAGATGGGCTGGGCACCATCTGGGGACCCTGACGTGAAGTTTGTCACTGACTGGA
GAACTCGGTTTGTCGTCTGTTGCGGGGGCGGCAGTTATGGCGGTGCCGTTGGGCAGTGCACCCGTACCTT
TGGGAGCGCGCGCCCTCGTCGTGTCGTGACGTCACCCGTTCTGTTGGCTTATAATGCAGGGTGGGGCCAC
CTGCCGGTAGGTGTGCGGTAGGCTTTTCTCCGTCGCAGGACGCAGGGTTCGGGCCTAGGGTAGGCTCTCC
TGAATCGACAGGCGCCGGACCTCTGGTGAGGGGAGGGATAAGTGAGGCGTCAGTTTCTTTGGTCGGTTTT
ATGTACCTATCTTCTTAAGTAGCTGAAGCTCCGGTTTTGAACTATGCGCTCGGGGTTGGCGAGTGTGTTT
TGTGAAGTTTTTTAGGCACCTTTTGAAATGTAATCATTTGGGTCAATATGTAATTTTCAGTGTTAGACTT
GTAAATTGTCCGCTAAATTCTGGCCGTTTTTGGCTTTTTTGTTAGACAACATGACCGAGTACAAGCCCAC
GGTGCGCCTCGCCACCCGCGACGACGTCCCCAGGGCCGTACGCACCCTCGCCGCCGCGTTCGCCGACTAC
CCCGCCACGCGCCACACCGTCGATCCGGACCGCCACATCGAGCGGGTCACCGAGCTGCAAGAACTCTTCC
TCACGCGCGTCGGGCTCGACATCGGCAAGGTGTGGGTCGCGGACGACGGCGCCGCGGTGGCGGTCTGGAC
CACGCCGGAGAGCGTCGAAGCGGGGGCGGTGTTCGCCGAGATCGGCCCGCGCATGGCCGAGTTGAGCGGT
TCCCGGCTGGCCGCGCAGCAACAGATGGAGGGCCTCCTGGCGCCGCACCGGCCCAAGGAGCCCGCGTGGT
TCCTGGCCACCGTCGGCGTCTCGCCCGACCACCAGGGCAAGGGTCTGGGCAGCGCCGTCGTGCTCCCCGG
AGTGGAGGCCGCCGAGCGCGCCGGGGTGCCCGCCTTCCTGGAGACCTCCGCGCCCCGCAACCTCCCCTTC
TACGAGCGGCTCGGCTTCACCGTCACCGCCGACGTCGAGGTGCCCGAAGGACCGCGCACCTGGTGCATGA
CCCGCAAGCCCGGTGCCTAGGCTAGTATGTAAGCCTAGTCTTAGATAATAAAATCGCTATCCATCGAAGA
TGGATGTGTGTTGGTTTTTTGTGTGTGTAACGCTAGGCGCGCCTGGTGTACCGAGAACGATCCTCTCAGT
GCGAGTCTCGACGATCCATATCGTTGCTTGGCAGTCAGCCAGTCGGAATCCAGCTTGGGACCCAGGAAGT
CCAATCGTCAGATATTGTACTCAAGCCTGGTCACGGCAGCGTACCGATCTGTTTAAACCTAGATATTGAT
AGTCTGATCGGTCAACGTATAATCGAGTCCTAGCTTTTGCAAACATCTATCAAGAGACAGGATCAGCAGG
AGGCTTTCGCATGAGTATTCAACATTTCCGTGTCGCCCTTATTCCCTTTTTTGCGGCATTTTGCCTTCCT
GTTTTTGCTCACCCAGAAACGCTGGTGAAAGTAAAAGATGCTGAAGATCAGTTGGGTGCGCGAGTGGGTT
ACATCGAACTGGATCTCAACAGCGGTAAGATCCTTGAGAGTTTTCGCCCCGAAGAACGCTTTCCAATGAT
GAGCACTTTTAAAGTTCTGCTATGTGGCGCGGTATTATCCCGTATTGACGCCGGGCAAGAGCAACTCGGT
CGCCGCATACACTATTCTCAGAATGACTTGGTTGAGTATTCACCAGTCACAGAAAAGCATCTTACGGATG
GCATGACAGTAAGAGAATTATGCAGTGCTGCCATAACCATGAGTGATAACACTGCGGCCAACTTACTTCT
GACAACGATTGGAGGACCGAAGGAGCTAACCGCTTTTTTGCACAACATGGGGGATCATGTAACTCGCCTT
GATCGTTGGGAACCGGAGCTGAATGAAGCCATACCAAACGACGAGCGTGACACCACGATGCCTGTAGCAA
TGGCAACAACCTTGCGTAAACTATTAACTGGCGAACTACTTACTCTAGCTTCCCGGCAACAGTTGATAGA
CTGGATGGAGGCGGATAAAGTTGCAGGACCACTTCTGCGCTCGGCCCTTCCGGCTGGCTGGTTTATTGCT
GATAAATCTGGAGCCGGTGAGCGTGGGTCTCGCGGTATCATTGCAGCACTGGGGCCAGATGGTAAGCCCT
CCCGTATCGTAGTTATCTACACGACGGGGAGTCAGGCAACTATGGATGAACGAAATAGACAGATCGCTGA
GATAGGTGCCTCACTGATTAAGCATTGGTAACCGATTCTAGGTGCATTGGCGCAGAAAAAAATGCCTGAT
GCGACGCTGCGCGTCTTATACTCCCACATATGCCAGATTCAGCAACGGATACGGCTTCCCCAACTTGCCC
ACTTCCATACGTGTCCTCCTTACCAGAAATTTATCCTTAAGATCGTTTAAACTCGACTCTGGCTCTATCG
AATCTCCGTCGTTTCGAGCTTACGCGAACAGCCGTGGCGCTCATTTGCTCGTCGGGCATCGAATCTCGTC
AGCTATCGTCAGCTTACCTTTTTGGCAGCGATCGCGGCTCCCGACATCTTGGACCATTAGCTCCACAGGT
ATCTTCTTCCCTCTAGTGGTCATAACAGCAGCTTCAGCTACCTCTCAATTCAAAAAACCCCTCAAGACCC
GTTTAGAGGCCCCAAGGGGTTATGCTATCAATCGTTGCGTTACACACACAAAAAACCAACACACATCCAT
CTTCGATGGATAGCGATTTTATTATCTAACTGCTGATCGAGTGTAGCCAGATCTAGTAATCAATTACGGG
GTCATTAGTTCATAGCCCATATATGGAGTTCCGCGTTACATAACTTACGGTAAATGGCCCGCCTGGCTGA
CCGCCCAACGACCCCCGCCCATTGACGTCAATAATGACGTATGTTCCCATAGTAACGCCAATAGGGACTT
TCCATTGACGTCAATGGGTGGAGTATTTACGGTAAACTGCCCACTTGGCAGTACATCAAGTGTATCATAT
GCCAAGTACGCCCCCTATTGACGTCAATGACGGTAAATGGCCCGCCTGGCATTATGCCCAGTACATGACC
TTATGGGACTTTCCTACTTGGCAGTACATCTACGTATTAGTCATCGCTATTACCATGCTGATGCGGTTTT
GGCAGTACATCAATGGGCGTGGATAGCGGTTTGACTCACGGGGATTTCCAAGTCTCCACCCCATTGACGT
CAATGGGAGTTTGTTTTGGCACCAAAATCAACGGGACTTTCCAAAATGTCGTAACAACTCCGCCCCATTG
ACGCAAATGGGCGGTAGGCGTGTACGGTGGGAGGTCTATATAAGCAGAGCTGGTTTAGTGAACCGTCAGA
TCAGATCTTTGTCGATCCTACCATCCACTCGACACACCCGCCAGCGGCCGC
